>Addgene plasmid #187994 | pcDNA3.1-MUC2 D1D2D'D3 with cleavable His tag | addgene full sequence | sequence record 370114 | Addgene NGS Result
GCGCACATTTCCCCGAAAAGTGCCACCTGACGTCGACGGATCGGGAGATCTCCCGATCCCCTATGGTGCA
CTCTCAGTACAATCTGCTCTGATGCCGCATAGTTAAGCCAGTATCTGCTCCCTGCTTGTGTGTTGGAGGT
CGCTGAGTAGTGCGCGAGCAAAATTTAAGCTACAACAAGGCAAGGCTTGACCGACAATTGCATGAAGAAT
CTGCTTAGGGTTAGGCGTTTTGCGCTGCTTCGCGATGTACGGGCCAGATATACGCGTTGACATTGATTAT
TGACTAGTTATTAATAGTAATCAATTACGGGGTCATTAGTTCATAGCCCATATATGGAGTTCCGCGTTAC
ATAACTTACGGTAAATGGCCCGCCTGGCTGACCGCCCAACGACCCCCGCCCATTGACGTCAATAATGACG
TATGTTCCCATAGTAACGCCAATAGGGACTTTCCATTGACGTCAATGGGTGGAGTATTTACGGTAAACTG
CCCACTTGGCAGTACATCAAGTGTATCATATGCCAAGTACGCCCCCTATTGACGTCAATGACGGTAAATG
GCCCGCCTGGCATTATGCCCAGTACATGACCTTATGGGACTTTCCTACTTGGCAGTACATCTACGTATTA
GTCATCGCTATTACCATGGTGATGCGGTTTTGGCAGTACATCAATGGGCGTGGATAGCGGTTTGACTCAC
GGGGATTTCCAAGTCTCCACCCCATTGACGTCAATGGGAGTTTGTTTTGGCACCAAAATCAACGGGACTT
TCCAAAATGTCGTAACAACTCCGCCCCATTGACGCAAATGGGCGGTAGGCGTGTACGGTGGGAGGTCTAT
ATAAGCAGAGCTCTCTGGCTAACTAGAGAACCCACTGCTTACTGGCTTATCGAAATTAATACGACTCACT
ATAGGGAGACCCAAGCTGGCTAGCGTTTAAACTTAAGCTTGGTACCGAGCTCGGATCCATGAGGAGGTGC
AACAGCGGCTCCGGGCCGCCGCCGTCGCTGCTGCTGCTGTTGCTGTGGCTGCTCGCGGTTCCCGGCGCTA
ACGCGGCCCCGCAGGGTCATCATCATCACCATCACGAGAATCTCTATTTCCAGGGATCGGAGCTCCAGAC
AGAGGGCAGAACCCGAAACCACGGCCACAACGTCTGCAGCACCTGGGGCAACTTCCACTACAAGACCTTC
GACGGGGACGTCTTCCGCTTCCCCGGCCTCTGCGACTACAACTTCGCCTCCGACTGCCGAGGCTCCTACA
AGGAATTTGCTGTGCACCTGAAGCGGGGTCCGGGCCAGGCTGAGGCCCCCGCCGGGGTGGAGTCCATCCT
GCTGACCATCAAGGATGACACCATCTACCTCACCCGCCACCTGGCTGTGCTTAACGGGGCCGTGGTCAGC
ACCCCGCACTACAGCCCCGGGCTGCTCATTGAGAAGAGCGATGCCTACACCAAAGTCTACTCCCGCGCCG
GCCTCACCCTCATGTGGAACCGGGAGGATGCACTCATGCTGGAGCTGGACACTAAGTTCCGGAACCACAC
CTGTGGCCTCTGCGGGGACTACAACGGCCTGCAGAGCTATTCAGAATTCCTCTCTGACGGCGTGCTCTTC
AGTCCCCTGGAGTTTGGGAACATGCAGAAGATCAACCAACCCGATGTGGTGTGTGAGGATCCCGAGGAGG
AGGTGGCCCCCGCATCCTGCTCCGAGCACCGCGCCGAGTGTGAGAGGCTGCTGACCGCCGAGGCCTTCGC
GGACTGTCAGGACCTGGTGCCGCTGGAGCCGTATCTGCGCGCCTGCCAGCAGGACCGCTGCCGGTGCCCG
GGCGGTGACACCTGCGTCTGCAGCACCGTGGCCGAGTTCTCCCGCCAGTGCTCCCACGCCGGCGGCCGGC
CCGGGAACTGGAGGACCGCCACGCTCTGCCCCAAGACCTGCCCCGGGAACCTGGTGTACCTGGAGAGCGG
CTCGCCCTGCATGGACACCTGCTCACACCTGGAGGTGAGCAGCCTGTGCGAGGAGCACCGCATGGACGGC
TGTTTCTGCCCAGAAGGCACCGTATATGACGACATCGGGGACAGTGGCTGCGTTCCTGTGAGCCAGTGCC
ACTGCAGGCTGCACGGACACCTGTACACACCGGGCCAGGAGATCACCAATGACTGCGAGCAGTGTGTCTG
TAACGCTGGCCGCTGGGTGTGCAAAGACCTGCCCTGCCCCGGCACCTGTGCCCTGGAAGGCGGCTCCCAC
ATCACCACCTTCGATGGGAAGACGTACACCTTCCACGGGGACTGCTACTATGTCCTGGCCAAGGGTGACC
ACAACGATTCCTATGCTCTCCTGGGCGAGCTGGCCCCCTGTGGCTCCACAGACAAGCAGACCTGCCTGAA
GACGGTGGTGCTGCTGGCTGACAAGAAGAAGAATGTGGTGGTCTTCAAGTCCGATGGCAGTGTACTGCTC
AACGAGCTGCAGGTGAACCTGCCCCACGTGACCGCGAGCTTCTCTGTCTTCCGCCCGTCTTCCTACCACA
TCATGGTGAGCATGGCCATTGGCGTCCGGCTGCAGGTGCAGCTGGCCCCAGTCATGCAACTCTTTGTGAC
ACTGGACCAGGCCTCCCAGGGGCAGGTGCAGGGCCTCTGCGGGAACTTCAACGGCCTGGAAGGTGACGAC
TTCAAGACGGCCAGCGGGCTGGTGGAGGCCACGGGGGCCGGCTTTGCCAACACCTGGAAGGCACAGTCAA
GCTGCCATGACAAGCTGGACTGGTTGGACGATCCCTGCTCCCTGAACATCGAGAGCGCCAACTACGCCGA
GCACTGGTGCTCCCTCCTGAAGAAGACAGAGACCCCCTTTGGCAGGTGCCACTCGGCTGTGGACCCTGCT
GAGTATTACAAGAGGTGCAAATATGACACGTGTAACTGTCAGAACAATGAGGACTGCCTGTGCGCCGCCC
TGTCCTCCTACGCGCGCGCCTGCACCGCCAAGGGCGTCATGCTGTGGGGCTGGCGGGAGCATGTCTGCAA
CAAGGATGTGGGCTCCTGCCCCAACTCGCAGGTCTTCCTGTACAACCTGACCACCTGCCAGCAGACCTGC
CGCTCCCTCTCCGAGGCCGACAGCCACTGTCTCGAGGGCTTTGCGCCTGTGGACGGCTGCGGCTGCCCTG
ACCACACCTTCCTGGACGAGAAGGGCCGCTGCGTACCCCTGGCCAAGTGCTCCTGTTACCACCGCGGTCT
CTACCTGGAGGCGGGGGATGTGGTCGTCAGGCAGGAAGAACGATGTGTGTGCCGGGATGGGAGGCTGCAC
TGTAGGCAGATCCGGCTGATCGGCCAGAGCTGCACGGCCCCAAAGATCCACATGGACTGCAGCAACCTGA
CTGCACTGGCCACCTCGAAGCCCCGAGCCCTCAGCTGCCAGACGCTGGCCGCCGGCTATTACCACACAGA
GTGTGTCAGTGGCTGTGTGTGCCCCGACGGGCTGATGGATGACGGCCGGGGTGGCTGTGTGGTGGAGAAG
GAATGCCCTTGCGTCCATAACAACGACCTGTATTCTTCCGGCGCCAAGATCAAGGTGGACTGCAATACCT
GCACCTGCAAGAGAGGACGCTGGGTGTGCACCCAGGCTGTGTGCCATGGCACCTGCTCCATTTACGGGAG
TGGCCACTACATCACCTTTGATGGGAAGTACTACGACTTTGACGGACACTGCTCCTACGTGGCTGTTCAG
GACTACTGCGGCCAGAACTCCTCACTGGGCTCATTCAGCATCATCACCGAGAACGTCCCCTGTGGCACTA
CGGGCGTCACCTGCTCCAAGGCCATTAAGATCTTCATGGGGAGGACGGAGCTGAAGTTGGAAGACAAGCA
CCGTGTGGTGATCCAGCGTGATGAGGGTCACCACGTGGCCTACACCACGCGGGAGGTGGGCCAGTACCTG
GTGGTGGAGTCCAGCACGGGCATCATCGTCATCTGGGACAAGAGGACCACCGTGTTCATCAAGCTGGCTC
CCTCCTACAAGGGCACCGTGTGTGGCCTGTGTGGGAACTTTGACCACCGCTCCAACAACGACTTCACCAC
GCGGGACCACATGGTGGTGAGCAGCGAGCTGGACTTCGGGAACAGCTGGAAGGAGGCCCCCACCTGCCCA
GATGTGAGCACCAACCCCGAGCCCTGCAGCCTGAACCCGCACCGCCGCTCCTGGGCCGAGAAGCAGTGCA
GCATCCTCAAAAGCAGCGTGTTCAGCATCTGCCACAGCAAGGTGGACCCCAAGCCCTTCTACGAGGCCTG
TGTGCACGACTCGTGCTCCTGTGACACGGGTGGGGACTGTGAGTGCTTCTGCTCTGCCGTGGCCTCCTAC
GCCCAGGAGTGTACCAAAGAGGGGGCCTGCGTGTTCTGGAGGACGCCGGACCTGTGCCCCATATTCTGCG
ACTACTACAACCCTCCGCATGAGTGTGAGTGGCACTATGAGCCATGTGGGAACCGGAGCTTCGAGACCTG
CAGGACCATCAACGGCATCCACTCCAACATCTCCGTGTCCTACCTGGAGGGCTGCTACCCCCGGTGCCCC
AAGGACAGGCCCATCTATGAGGAGGATCTGAAGAAGTGTGTCACTGCAGACAAGTGTGGCTGCTATGTCG
AGGACACCCACTACCCACCTGGAGCATCGGTTCCCACCGAGGAGACCTGCAAGTCCTGCGTGTGTACCAA
CTCCTCCCAAGTCGTCTGCAGGCCGGAAGAAGGAAAGATTCTTAACCAGACCCAGGATGGCGCCTTCTGC
TACTGGGAGATCTGTGGCCCCAACGGGACGGTGGAGAAGCACTTCAACATCTGTTCCATTACGTGAGAAT
TCTGCAGATATCCAGCACAGTGGCGGCCGCTCGAGTCTAGAGGGCCCGTTTAAACCCGCTGATCAGCCTC
GACTGTGCCTTCTAGTTGCCAGCCATCTGTTGTTTGCCCCTCCCCCGTGCCTTCCTTGACCCTGGAAGGT
GCCACTCCCACTGTCCTTTCCTAATAAAATGAGGAAATTGCATCGCATTGTCTGAGTAGGTGTCATTCTA
TTCTGGGGGGTGGGGTGGGGCAGGACAGCAAGGGGGAGGATTGGGAAGACAATAGCAGGCATGCTGGGGA
TGCGGTGGGCTCTATGGCTTCTGAGGCGGAAAGAACCAGCTGGGGCTCTAGGGGGTATCCCC
[124 nt withheld, positions 5173-5296]
C
[91 nt withheld, positions 5298-5388]
A
[49 nt withheld, positions 5390-5438]
CCTTTGACGTTGGAGTCCACGTTCTTT
[37 nt withheld, positions 5466-5502]
ACCCTATCTCGGTCTATTCTTTTGATTTATAAGGGATTTTGCCGATTTCGGCCTATTGGTTAAAAAATGA
GCTGATTTAACAAAAATTTAACGCGAATTAATTCTGTGGAATGTGTGTCAGTTAGGGTGTGGAAAGTCCC
CAGGCTCCCCAGCAGGCAGAAGTATGCAAAGCATGCATCTCAATTAGTCAGCAACCAGGTGTGGAAAGTC
CCCAGGCTCCCCAGCAGGCAGAAGTATGCAAAGCATGCATCTCAATTAGTCAGCAACCATAGTCCCGCCC
CTAACTCCGCCCATCCCGCCCCTAACTCCGCCCAGTTCCGCCCATTCTCCGCCCCATGGCTGACTAATTT
TTTTTATTTATGCAGAGGCCGAGGCCGCCTCTGCCTCTGAGCTATTCCAGAAGTAGTGAGGAGGCTTTTT
TGGAGGCCTAGGCTTTTGCAAAAAGCTCCCGGGAGCTTGTATATCCATTTTCGGATCTGATCAAGAGACA
GGATGAGGATCGTTTCGCATGATTGAACAAGATGGATTGCACGCAGGTTCTCCGGCCGCTTGGGTGGAGA
GGCTATTCGGCTATGACTGGGCACAACAGACAATCGGCTGCTCTGATGCCGCCGTGTTCCGGCTGTCAGC
GCAGGGGCGCCCGGTTCTTTTTGTCAAGACCGACCTGTCCGGTGCCCTGAATGAACTGCAGGACGAGGCA
GCGCGGCTATCGTGGCTGGCCACGACGGGCGTTCCTTGCGCAGCTGTGCTCGACGTTGTCACTGAAGCGG
GAAGGGACTGGCTGCTATTGGGCGAAGTGCCGGGGCAGGATCTCCTGTCATCTCACCTTGCTCCTGCCGA
GAAAGTATCCATCATGGCTGATGCAATGCGGCGGCTGCATACGCTTGATCCGGCTACCTGCCCATTCGAC
CACCAAGCGAAACATCGCATCGAGCGAGCACGTACTCGGATGGAAGCCGGTCTTGTCGATCAGGATGATC
TGGACGAAGAGCATCAGGGGCTCGCGCCAGCCGAACTGTTCGCCAGGCTCAAGGCGCGCATGCCCGACGG
CGAGGATCTCGTCGTGACCCATGGCGATGCCTGCTTGCCGAATATCATGGTGGAAAATGGCCGCTTTTCT
GGATTCATCGACTGTGGCCGGCTGGGTGTGGCGGACCGCTATCAGGACATAGCGTTGGCTACCCGTGATA
TTGCTGAAGAGCTTGGCGGCGAATGGGCTGACCGCTTCCTCGTGCTTTACGGTATCGCCGCTCCCGATTC
GCAGCGCATCGCCTTCTATCGCCTTCTTGACGAGTTCTTCTGAGCGGGACTCTGGGGTTCGAAATGACCG
ACCAAGCGACGCCCAACCTGCCATCACGAGATTTCGATTCCACCGCCGCCTTCTATGAAAGGTTGGGCTT
CGGAATCGTTTTCCGGGACGCCGGCTGGATGATCCTCCAGCGCGGGGATCTCATGCTGGAGTTCTTCGCC
CACCCCAACTTGTTTATTGCAGCTTATAATGGTTACAAATAAAGCAATAGCATCACAAATTTCACAAATA
AAGCATTTTTTTCACTGCATTCTAGTTGTGGTTTGTCCAAACTCATCAATGTATCTTATCATGTCTGTAT
ACCGTCGACCTCTAGCTAGAGCTTGGCGTAATCATGGTCATAGCTGTTTCCTGTGTGAAATTGTTATCCG
CTCACAATTCCACACAACATACGAGCCGGAAGCATAAAGTGTAAAGCCTGGGGTGCCTAATGAGTGAGCT
AACTCACATTAATTGCGTTGCGCTCACTGCCCGCTTTCCAGTCGGGAAACCTGTCGTGCCAGCTGCATTA
ATGAATCGGCCAACGCGCGGGGAGAGGCGGTTTGCGTATTGGGCGCTCTTCCGCTTCCTCGCTCACTGAC
TCGCTGCGCTCGGTCGTTCGGCTGCGGCGAGCGGTATCAGCTCACTCAAAGGCGGTAATACGGTTATCCA
CAGAATCAGGGGATAACGCAGGAAAGAACATGTGAGCAAAAGGCCAGCAAAAGGCCAGGAACCGTAAAAA
GGCCGCGTTGCTGGCGTTTTTCCATAGGCTCCGCCCCCCTGACGAGCATCACAAAAATCGACGCTCAAGT
CAGAGGTGGCGAAACCCGACAGGACTATAAAGATACCAGGCGTTTCCCCCTGGAAGCTCCCTCGTGCGCT
CTCCTGTTCCGACCCTGCCGCTTACCGGATACCTGTCCGCCTTTCTCCCTTCGGGAAGCGTGGCGCTTTC
TCATAGCTCACGCTGTAGGTATCTCAGTTCGGTGTAGGTCGTTCGCTCCAAGCTGGGCTGTGTGCACGAA
CCCCCCGTTCAGCCCGACCGCTGCGCCTTATCCGGTAACTATCGTCTTGAGTCCAACCCGGTAAGACACG
ACTTATCGCCACTGGCAGCAGCCACTGGTAACAGGATTAGCAGAGCGAGGTATGTAGGCGGTGCTACAGA
GTTCTTGAAGTGGTGGCCTAACTACGGCTACACTAGAAGAACAGTATTTGGTATCTGCGCTCTGCTGAAG
CCAGTTACCTTCGGAAAAAGAGTTGGTAGCTCTTGATCCGGCAAACAAACCACCGCTGGTAGCGGTGGTT
TTTTTGTTTGCAAGCAGCAGATTACGCGCAGAAAAAAAGGATCTCAAGAAGATCCTTTGATCTTTTCTAC
GGGGTCTGACGCTCAGTGGAACGAAAACTCACGTTAAGGGATTTTGGTCATGAGATTATCAAAAAGGATC
TTCACCTAGATCCTTTTAAATTAAAAATGAAGTTTTAAATCAATCTAAAGTATATATGAGTAAACTTGGT
CTGACAGTTACCAATGCTTAATCAGTGAGGCACCTATCTCAGCGATCTGTCTATTTCGTTCATCCATAGT
TGCCTGACTCCCCGTCGTGTAGATAACTACGATACGGGAGGGCTTACCATCTGGCCCCAGTGCTGCAATG
ATACCGCGAGACCCACGCTCACCGGCTCCAGATTTATCAGCAATAAACCAGCCAGCCGGAAGGGCCGAGC
GCAGAAGTGGTCCTGCAACTTTATCCGCCTCCATCCAGTCTATTAATTGTTGCCGGGAAGCTAGAGTAAG
TAGTTCGCCAGTTAATAGTTTGCGCAACGTTGTTGCCATTGCTACAGGCATCGTGGTGTCACGCTCGTCG
TTTGGTATGGCTTCATTCAGCTCCGGTTCCCAACGATCAAGGCGAGTTACATGATCCCCCATGTTGTGCA
AAAAAGCGGTTAGCTCCTTCGGTCCTCCGATCGTTGTCAGAAGTAAGTTGGCCGCAGTGTTATCACTCAT
GGTTATGGCAGCACTGCATAATTCTCTTACTGTCATGCCATCCGTAAGATGCTTTTCTGTGACTGGTGAG
TACTCAACCAAGTCATTCTGAGAATAGTGTATGCGGCGACCGAGTTGCTCTTGCCCGGCGTCAATACGGG
ATAATACCGCGCCACATAGCAGAACTTTAAAAGTGCTCATCATTGGAAAACGTTCTTCGGGGCGAAAACT
CTCAAGGATCTTACCGCTGTTGAGATCCAGTTCGATGTAACCCACTCGTGCACCCAACTGATCTTCAGCA
TCTTTTACTTTCACCAGCGTTTCTGGGTGAGCAAAAACAGGAAGGCAAAATGCCGCAAAAAAGGGAATAA
GGGCGACACGGAAATGTTGAATACTCATACTCTTCCTTTTTCAATATTATTGAAGCATTTATCAGGGTTA
TTGTCTCATGAGCGGATACATATTTGAATGTATTTAGAAAAATAAACAAATAGGGGTTCC
Features (pLannotate 1.2.2; 20 found; start..end, strand, type, name):
     62..114     -  misc_feature   bom (fragment): basis of mobility region from pBR322
    269..648     +  enhancer       CMV enhancer: human cytomegalovirus immediate early enhancer
    649..852     +  promoter       CMV promoter: human cytomegalovirus (CMV) immediate early promoter
    848..881     +  LTR            5' LTR (truncated) (fragment): truncated 5' long terminal repeat (LTR) from HIV-1
    897..915     +  promoter       T7 promoter: promoter for bacteriophage T7 RNA polymerase
   1101..4814    +  CDS            Muc2 (fragment): MUC2_RAT - Experimental evidence at protein level: Swiss-Prot protein existence level 1. Coats the epithelia of the intestines, airways, and other mucus membrane-containing organs. Thought to provide a protective, lubricating barrier against particles and infectious agents at mucosal surfaces. Major constituent of both the inner and outer mucus layers of the colon and may play a role in excluding bacteria from the inner mucus layer (By similarity). From Rattus norvegicus (Rat).
   4903..5127    +  polyA_signal   bGH poly(A) signal: bovine growth hormone polyadenylation signal
   5131..5152    +  promoter       SV40 promoter (fragment): SV40 enhancer and early promoter
   5173..5601    +  rep_origin     f1 ori (sequence partly withheld): f1 bacteriophage origin of replication; arrow indicates direction of (+) strand synthesis
   5615..5944    +  promoter       SV40 promoter: SV40 enhancer and early promoter
   6011..6802    +  CDS            neo: KKA2_KLEPN - Also known as kan, nptII. Experimental evidence at protein level: Swiss-Prot protein existence level 1. Resistance to kanamycin, neomycin, paromomycin, ribostamycin, butirosin and gentamicin B. From Klebsiella pneumoniae.
   6826..6984    +  CDS            ble (fragment): BLE_KLEPN - Experimental evidence at protein level: Swiss-Prot protein existence level 1. Binding protein with a strong affinity to the bleomycin family of antibiotics. Binds to CL990; an antimitotic-antibiotic compound. From Klebsiella pneumoniae.
   6979..7100    +  polyA_signal   SV40 poly(A) signal: SV40 polyadenylation signal
   7173..7189    -  protein_bind   lac operator: The lac repressor binds to the lac operator to inhibit transcription in E. coli. This inhibition can be relieved by adding lactose or isopropyl-β-D-thiogalactopyranoside (IPTG). lac repressor encoded by lacI
   7197..7227    -  promoter       lac promoter: promoter for the E. coli lac operon
   7242..7263    -  protein_bind   CAP binding site: CAP binding activates transcription in the presence of cAMP. E. coli catabolite activator protein
   7276..7368    -  CDS            lacI (fragment): lac repressor; lacI; The lac repressor binds to the lac operator to inhibit transcription in E. coli. This inhibition can be relieved by adding lactose or isopropyl-β-D-thiogalactopyranoside (IPTG).
   7551..8139    -  rep_origin     ori: high-copy-number ColE1/pMB1/pBR322/pUC origin of replication
   8310..9170    -  CDS            AmpR: β-lactamase; bla; confers resistance to ampicillin, carbenicillin, and related antibiotics
   9171..3       -  promoter       AmpR promoter (across the origin): bla
