[The description below was written by a language model from this plasmid's Addgene catalogue record and pLannotate feature annotations shown in this document.]
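Description:
pcDNA3.1-MUC2 D1D2D'D3 with cleavable His tag is a 9,272 nt mammalian expression plasmid built on the pcDNA3.1 backbone. It is propagated in E. coli through a high-copy ColE1/pUC-type origin and selected with ampicillin via the β-lactamase gene and its promoter. An f1 origin is also present. For mammalian cells, the backbone carries a neomycin phosphotransferase cassette driven by the SV40 enhancer/early promoter and terminated by an SV40 polyadenylation signal, which could in principle support G418 selection of stable lines. The short hits annotated as HIV-1 LTR, ble, lacI and bom are fragments and most likely reflect backbone sequence similarity, not functional elements.

The payload is the amino-terminal portion of human mucin 2 (MUC2), comprising the D1, D2, D' and D3 assemblies. The automated annotation labels this roughly 3.7 kb coding region as a fragment matching rat Muc2, which is a homology-based call; the catalogue entry gives the species as human. Expression is driven by the CMV immediate-early enhancer and promoter and terminated by the bovine growth hormone polyadenylation signal. A T7 promoter lies just upstream of the insert. According to the record, a six-histidine tag followed by a TEV protease cleavage site sits at the N-terminal end of the insert, though neither element is annotated separately in the feature table. This arrangement allows metal-affinity capture of the protein and later removal of the tag with TEV protease. The stated purpose is production of the MUC2 D1D2D'D3 assembly in mammalian cells, and the associated work concerns intestinal mucin as a binder of copper.
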