Addgene plasmid #187994: pcDNA3.1-MUC2 D1D2D'D3 with cleavable His tag
Purpose: Expresses MUC2 D1D2D'D3 assembly with cleavable His tag in mammalian cells
Depositing lab: Deborah Fass. Depositing organization: Weizmann Institute of Science. Publication: Intestinal mucin is a chaperone of multivalent copper. Reznik N, Gallo AD, Rush KW, Javitt G, Fridmann-Sirkis Y, Ilani T, Nairner NA, Fishilevich S, Gokhman D, Chacon KN, Franz KJ, Fass D. Cell. 2022 Oct 27;185(22):4206-4215.e11. doi: 10.1016/j.cell.2022.09.021. Epub 2022 Oct 6. PubMed 36206754.
Backbone
  Vector backbone: pcDNA3.1
  Vector type: Mammalian Expression
Growth in bacteria
  Bacterial resistance: Ampicillin, 100 μg/mL
  Growth temperature: 37°C
  Growth strain: DH5alpha
  Copy number: High Copy
Gene/Insert
  Gene/Insert name: mucin2 D1D2D'D3 (alt names: muc; MLP; SMUC; MUC-2)
  Species: H. sapiens (human)
  GenBank ID: NM_002457.4 NM_002457.4
  Entrez Gene: MUC2 (a.k.a. MLP, MUC-2, SMUC)
  Promoter: CMV
  Tag / fusion protein: 6xHistadine followed by TEV cleavage site (N terminal on insert)
  Cloning method: Unknown
  Sequencing primers: 5′ CGCAAATGGGCGGTAGGCGTG; 3′ TAGAAGGCACAGTCGAGG
Terms and licenses: Academic/Nonprofit Terms; Industry Terms: Not Available to Industry
How to cite: pcDNA3.1-MUC2 D1D2D'D3 with cleavable His tag was a gift from Deborah Fass (Addgene plasmid # 187994 ; http://n2t.net/addgene:187994 ; RRID:Addgene_187994)
